Addgene plasmid #91596: pPN063
Purpose: Express sgRNA targeting human DFNA5
Depositing lab: Lindy Barrett. Depositing organization: Broad Institute. Publication: A Scaled Framework for CRISPR Editing of Human Pluripotent Stem Cells to Study Psychiatric Disease. Hazelbaker DZ, Beccard A, Bara AM, Dabkowski N, Messana A, Mazzucato P, Lam D, Manning D, Eggan K, Barrett LE. Stem Cell Reports. 2017 Oct 10;9(4):1315-1327. doi: 10.1016/j.stemcr.2017.09.006. PubMed 29020615.
Backbone
  Vector backbone: pUC19-U6 promoter
  Vector type: CRISPR
Growth in bacteria
  Bacterial resistance: Ampicillin, 100 μg/mL
  Growth temperature: 37°C
  Growth strain: DH5alpha
  Copy number: High Copy
Gene/Insert
  Gene/Insert name: DFNA5 (alt name: NM_001127453.1)
  gRNA/shRNA sequence: CATTGAGTTATACGTGAAAC
  Species: H. sapiens (human)
  Insert size (bp): 21
  Entrez Gene: GSDME (a.k.a. DFNA5, ICERE-1)
  Promoter: U6
  Cloning method: Restriction Enzyme; 5′ cloning site BbsI (destroyed during cloning); 3′ cloning site BbsI (destroyed during cloning)
  Sequencing primers: 5′ M13F (-21)
Terms and licenses: Academic/Nonprofit Terms; Industry Terms: Not Available to Industry
How to cite: pPN063 was a gift from Lindy Barrett (Addgene plasmid # 91596 ; http://n2t.net/addgene:91596 ; RRID:Addgene_91596)
