[The description below was written by a language model from this plasmid's Addgene catalogue record and pLannotate feature annotations shown in this document.]
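Description:
pPN063 is a small (about 3 kb) CRISPR guide RNA expression plasmid built on a pUC19 backbone carrying a U6 promoter cassette. It is propagated in E. coli as a high-copy plasmid through the ColE1/pUC-type origin and selected with ampicillin via the β-lactamase gene and its native promoter. The remaining annotated elements are pUC19 remnants with no role in the construct's function: the lac promoter, operator and CAP binding site, partial lacZα and multiple cloning site, and short lacI, rop and bom fragments. No mammalian selection marker, reporter or Cas9 coding sequence is annotated, so the nuclease must be supplied from a separate source.

The payload is a single sgRNA transcription unit. The human U6 promoter, an RNA polymerase III promoter suited to producing short, uncapped transcripts, drives a roughly 20-nucleotide spacer targeting human DFNA5 (now designated GSDME). The spacer is fused directly to the Streptococcus pyogenes Cas9 guide RNA scaffold. It sits in the short gap between the annotated promoter and scaffold and was inserted as an oligonucleotide duplex between two BbsI sites. As is usual for this type IIS cloning strategy, both sites were destroyed in the process.

The plasmid is intended for delivery into human cells alongside SpCas9 to direct cleavage at the DFNA5/GSDME locus. According to the associated publication, it belongs to a scaled CRISPR editing workflow in human pluripotent stem cells, used to study genes in the context of psychiatric disease.
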