Features (pLannotate 1.2.2; 13 found; start..end, strand, type, name):
      1..241     +  promoter       U6 promoter: RNA polymerase III promoter for human U6 snRNA
    271..346     +  misc_RNA       gRNA scaffold: guide RNA scaffold for the Streptococcus pyogenes CRISPR/Cas9 system
    395..411     -  protein_bind   lac operator: The lac repressor binds to the lac operator to inhibit transcription in E. coli. This inhibition can be relieved by adding lactose or isopropyl-β-D-thiogalactopyranoside (IPTG). lac repressor encoded by lacI
    419..449     -  promoter       lac promoter: promoter for the E. coli lac operon
    464..485     -  protein_bind   CAP binding site: CAP binding activates transcription in the presence of cAMP. E. coli catabolite activator protein
    498..590     -  CDS            lacI (fragment): lac repressor; lacI; The lac repressor binds to the lac operator to inhibit transcription in E. coli. This inhibition can be relieved by adding lactose or isopropyl-β-D-thiogalactopyranoside (IPTG).
    773..1361    -  rep_origin     ori: high-copy-number ColE1/pMB1/pBR322/pUC origin of replication
   1532..2392    -  CDS            AmpR: β-lactamase; bla; confers resistance to ampicillin, carbenicillin, and related antibiotics
   2393..2497    -  promoter       AmpR promoter: bla
   2592..2627    +  CDS            rop (fragment): Rop protein, which maintains plasmids at low copy number; rop
   2729..2828    +  misc_feature   bom (fragment): basis of mobility region from pBR322
   2834..2991    -  CDS            lacZα (fragment): LacZα fragment of β-galactosidase; lacZ fragment
   2988..3014    +  misc_feature   MCS (fragment): pUC18/19 multiple cloning site
>Addgene plasmid #91596 | pPN063 | addgene full sequence | sequence record 180172 | Addgene NGS Result
GAGGGCCTATTTCCCATGATTCCTTCATATTTGCATATACGATACAAGGCTGTTAGAGAGATAATTGGAA
TTAATTTGACTGTAAACACAAAGATATTAGTACAAAATACGTGACGTAGAAAGTAATAATTTCTTGGGTA
GTTTGCAGTTTTAAAATTATGTTTTAAAATGGACTATCATATGCTTACCGTAACTTGAAAGTATTTCGAT
TTCTTGGCTTTATATATCTTGTGGAAAGGACGAAACACCGCATTGAGTTATACGTGAAACGTTTTAGAGC
TAGAAATAGCAAGTTAAAATAAGGCTAGTCCGTTATCAACTTGAAAAAGTGGCACCGAGTCGGTGCTTTT
TTAAGCTTGGCGTAATCATGGTCATAGCTGTTTCCTGTGTGAAATTGTTATCCGCTCACAATTCCACACA
ACATACGAGCCGGAAGCATAAAGTGTAAAGCCTGGGGTGCCTAATGAGTGAGCTAACTCACATTAATTGC
GTTGCGCTCACTGCCCGCTTTCCAGTCGGGAAACCTGTCGTGCCAGCTGCATTAATGAATCGGCCAACGC
GCGGGGAGAGGCGGTTTGCGTATTGGGCGCTCTTCCGCTTCCTCGCTCACTGACTCGCTGCGCTCGGTCG
TTCGGCTGCGGCGAGCGGTATCAGCTCACTCAAAGGCGGTAATACGGTTATCCACAGAATCAGGGGATAA
CGCAGGAAAGAACATGTGAGCAAAAGGCCAGCAAAAGGCCAGGAACCGTAAAAAGGCCGCGTTGCTGGCG
TTTTTCCATAGGCTCCGCCCCCCTGACGAGCATCACAAAAATCGACGCTCAAGTCAGAGGTGGCGAAACC
CGACAGGACTATAAAGATACCAGGCGTTTCCCCCTGGAAGCTCCCTCGTGCGCTCTCCTGTTCCGACCCT
GCCGCTTACCGGATACCTGTCCGCCTTTCTCCCTTCGGGAAGCGTGGCGCTTTCTCATAGCTCACGCTGT
AGGTATCTCAGTTCGGTGTAGGTCGTTCGCTCCAAGCTGGGCTGTGTGCACGAACCCCCCGTTCAGCCCG
ACCGCTGCGCCTTATCCGGTAACTATCGTCTTGAGTCCAACCCGGTAAGACACGACTTATCGCCACTGGC
AGCAGCCACTGGTAACAGGATTAGCAGAGCGAGGTATGTAGGCGGTGCTACAGAGTTCTTGAAGTGGTGG
CCTAACTACGGCTACACTAGAAGAACAGTATTTGGTATCTGCGCTCTGCTGAAGCCAGTTACCTTCGGAA
AAAGAGTTGGTAGCTCTTGATCCGGCAAACAAACCACCGCTGGTAGCGGTGGTTTTTTTGTTTGCAAGCA
GCAGATTACGCGCAGAAAAAAAGGATCTCAAGAAGATCCTTTGATCTTTTCTACGGGGTCTGACGCTCAG
TGGAACGAAAACTCACGTTAAGGGATTTTGGTCATGAGATTATCAAAAAGGATCTTCACCTAGATCCTTT
TAAATTAAAAATGAAGTTTTAAATCAATCTAAAGTATATATGAGTAAACTTGGTCTGACAGTTACCAATG
CTTAATCAGTGAGGCACCTATCTCAGCGATCTGTCTATTTCGTTCATCCATAGTTGCCTGACTCCCCGTC
GTGTAGATAACTACGATACGGGAGGGCTTACCATCTGGCCCCAGTGCTGCAATGATACCGCGAGACCCAC
GCTCACCGGCTCCAGATTTATCAGCAATAAACCAGCCAGCCGGAAGGGCCGAGCGCAGAAGTGGTCCTGC
AACTTTATCCGCCTCCATCCAGTCTATTAATTGTTGCCGGGAAGCTAGAGTAAGTAGTTCGCCAGTTAAT
AGTTTGCGCAACGTTGTTGCCATTGCTACAGGCATCGTGGTGTCACGCTCGTCGTTTGGTATGGCTTCAT
TCAGCTCCGGTTCCCAACGATCAAGGCGAGTTACATGATCCCCCATGTTGTGCAAAAAAGCGGTTAGCTC
CTTCGGTCCTCCGATCGTTGTCAGAAGTAAGTTGGCCGCAGTGTTATCACTCATGGTTATGGCAGCACTG
CATAATTCTCTTACTGTCATGCCATCCGTAAGATGCTTTTCTGTGACTGGTGAGTACTCAACCAAGTCAT
TCTGAGAATAGTGTATGCGGCGACCGAGTTGCTCTTGCCCGGCGTCAATACGGGATAATACCGCGCCACA
TAGCAGAACTTTAAAAGTGCTCATCATTGGAAAACGTTCTTCGGGGCGAAAACTCTCAAGGATCTTACCG
CTGTTGAGATCCAGTTCGATGTAACCCACTCGTGCACCCAACTGATCTTCAGCATCTTTTACTTTCACCA
GCGTTTCTGGGTGAGCAAAAACAGGAAGGCAAAATGCCGCAAAAAAGGGAATAAGGGCGACACGGAAATG
TTGAATACTCATACTCTTCCTTTTTCAATATTATTGAAGCATTTATCAGGGTTATTGTCTCATGAGCGGA
TACATATTTGAATGTATTTAGAAAAATAAACAAATAGGGGTTCCGCGCACATTTCCCCGAAAAGTGCCAC
CTGACGTCTAAGAAACCATTATTATCATGACATTAACCTATAAAAATAGGCGTATCACGAGGCCCTTTCG
TCTCGCGCGTTTCGGTGATGACGGTGAAAACCTCTGACACATGCAGCTCCCGGAGACGGTCACAGCTTGT
CTGTAAGCGGATGCCGGGAGCAGACAAGCCCGTCAGGGCGCGTCAGCGGGTGTTGGCGGGTGTCGGGGCT
GGCTTAACTATGCGGCATCAGAGCAGATTGTACTGAGAGTGCACCATATGCGGTGTGAAATACCGCACAG
ATGCGTAAGGAGAAAATACCGCATCAGGCGCCATTCGCCATTCAGGCTGCGCAACTGTTGGGAAGGGCGA
TCGGTGCGGGCCTCTTCGCTATTACGCCAGCTGGCGAAAGGGGGATGTGCTGCAAGGCGATTAAGTTGGG
TAACGCCAGGGTTTTCCCAGTCACGACGTTGTAAAACGACGGCCAGTGAATTCGAGCTCGGTACCCGGGG
ATCCGTTAATTAA
